Addgene plasmid #249243: pLenti-hCD151-gRNA1
Purpose: CD151 CRISPR KO
Depositing lab: Weihong Tan. Depositing organization: Hangzhou Institute of Medicine, Chinese Academy of Sciences. Publication: SPARK-seq: A high-throughput platform for aptamer discovery and kinetic profiling. Luo G, Song J, Fu Y, Jiang Y, Gao Y, Zhong Z, Li L, Wei Y, Jia HR, Guo L, Fu T, Wu Q, Tan W. Science. 2026 Jan;391(6780):eadv6127. doi: 10.1126/science.adv6127. Epub 2026 Jan 1. PubMed 41477891.
Backbone
  Vector backbone: pLenti-sgRNA
  Backbone manufacturer: Eric Lander and David Sabatini, Addgene plasmid #71409
  Vector type: Lentiviral, CRISPR
Growth in bacteria
  Bacterial resistance: Ampicillin, 100 μg/mL
  Growth temperature: 37°C
  Growth strain: NEB Stable
  Copy number: High Copy
Gene/Insert
  Gene/Insert name: CD151
  gRNA/shRNA sequence: GGTAAACAGCAGGTACTTG
  Species: H. sapiens (human)
  Entrez Gene: CD151 (a.k.a. EBS7, GP27, MER2, PETA-3, RAPH, SFA1, TSPAN24)
  Promoter: U6
  Cloning method: Restriction Enzyme; 5′ cloning site Unknown (unknown if destroyed)
Terms and licenses: Academic/Nonprofit Terms; Industry Terms: Not Available to Industry
How to cite: pLenti-hCD151-gRNA1 was a gift from Weihong Tan (Addgene plasmid # 249243 ; http://n2t.net/addgene:249243 ; RRID:Addgene_249243)
