[The description below was written by a language model from this plasmid's Addgene catalogue record and pLannotate feature annotations shown in this document.]
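Description:
pLenti-hCD151-gRNA1 is a 7,290-nt lentiviral CRISPR plasmid built on the pLenti-sgRNA backbone and designed to knock out human CD151, a tetraspanin family member also known as TSPAN24 or PETA-3. It is maintained in E. coli through a high-copy ColE1/pUC-type origin and selected with ampicillin via the β-lactamase gene. An f1 origin, an SV40 origin and remnants of a lac/lacZα cloning region flanked by T3 and T7 promoters are also present in the bacterial backbone.

The viral portion has a third-generation, self-inactivating layout. An RSV promoter replaces the U3 region of the truncated HIV-1 5' LTR to drive genomic RNA production in packaging cells. It is followed by the Ψ packaging signal with a gag fragment, the Rev response element for Rev-dependent nuclear export, a cPPT/CTS element, and a ΔU3 3' LTR with a downstream SV40 polyadenylation signal.

Within this frame, a human U6 RNA polymerase III promoter transcribes the CD151-targeting spacer fused to the Streptococcus pyogenes Cas9 guide RNA scaffold. A separate EF-1α core promoter drives puromycin N-acetyltransferase, with a WPRE downstream to enhance transcript expression, allowing puromycin selection of transduced mammalian cells.

No Cas9 coding sequence is annotated, so the nuclease must be supplied separately, for example by a Cas9-expressing cell line or a second vector. The "gRNA1" designation suggests it is one of several guides against the same gene, though the record describes only this one. The restriction sites used to insert the guide are not stated.
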