Features (pLannotate 1.2.2; 27 found; start..end, strand, type, name):
      5..231     +  promoter       RSV promoter: Rous sarcoma virus enhancer/promoter
    232..412     +  LTR            5' LTR (truncated): truncated 5' long terminal repeat (LTR) from HIV-1
    459..584     +  misc_feature   HIV-1 Ψ: packaging signal of human immunodeficiency virus type 1
    568..931     +  CDS            HIV-1 gag (fragment): gag protein from human immunodeficiency virus 1; gag
   1077..1310    +  misc_feature   RRE: The Rev response element (RRE) of HIV-1 allows for Rev-dependent mRNA export from the nucleus to the cytoplasm.
   1687..1713    +  CDS            Rev (fragment): human immunodeficiency virus 1 (HIV-1) Rev protein; rev; enhances nuclear export of unspliced and incompletely spliced viral mRNAs
   1717..1957    +  promoter       U6 promoter: RNA polymerase III promoter for human U6 snRNA
   1986..2061    +  misc_RNA       gRNA scaffold: guide RNA scaffold for the Streptococcus pyogenes CRISPR/Cas9 system
   2109..2226    +  misc_feature   cPPT/CTS: central polypurine tract and central termination sequence of HIV-1
   2295..2506    +  promoter       EF-1α core promoter: core promoter for human elongation factor EF-1α
   2532..3131    +  CDS            PuroR (fragment): puromycin N-acetyltransferase; pac from Streptomyces; confers resistance to puromycin
   3147..3735    +  misc_feature   WPRE: woodchuck hepatitis virus posttranscriptional regulatory element
   3786..3805    +  misc_feature   cPPT/CTS (fragment): central polypurine tract and central termination sequence of HIV-1
   3807..4040    +  LTR            3' LTR (ΔU3): self-inactivating 3' long terminal repeat (LTR) from HIV-1
   4118..4239    +  polyA_signal   SV40 poly(A) signal: SV40 polyadenylation signal
   4279..4414    +  rep_origin     SV40 ori: SV40 origin of replication
   4435..4453    -  promoter       T7 promoter: promoter for bacteriophage T7 RNA polymerase
   4461..4616    +  CDS            lacZα (fragment): LacZα fragment of β-galactosidase; lacZ fragment
   4621..5049    +  rep_origin     f1 ori (sequence partly withheld): f1 bacteriophage origin of replication; arrow indicates direction of (+) strand synthesis
   5102..5206    +  promoter       AmpR promoter: bla
   5207..6067    +  CDS            AmpR: β-lactamase; bla; confers resistance to ampicillin, carbenicillin, and related antibiotics
   6238..6826    +  rep_origin     ori: high-copy-number ColE1/pMB1/pBR322/pUC origin of replication
   7009..7101    +  CDS            lacI (fragment): lac repressor; lacI; The lac repressor binds to the lac operator to inhibit transcription in E. coli. This inhibition can be relieved by adding lactose or isopropyl-β-D-thiogalactopyranoside (IPTG).
   7114..7135    +  protein_bind   CAP binding site: CAP binding activates transcription in the presence of cAMP. E. coli catabolite activator protein
   7150..7180    +  promoter       lac promoter: promoter for the E. coli lac operon
   7188..7204    +  protein_bind   lac operator: The lac repressor binds to the lac operator to inhibit transcription in E. coli. This inhibition can be relieved by adding lactose or isopropyl-β-D-thiogalactopyranoside (IPTG). lac repressor encoded by lacI
   7249..7267    +  promoter       T3 promoter: promoter for bacteriophage T3 RNA polymerase
>Addgene plasmid #249243 | pLenti-hCD151-gRNA1 | addgene full sequence | sequence record 499799 | Addgene NGS Result
TTAATGTAGTCTTATGCAATACTCTTGTAGTCTTGCAACATGGTAACGATGAGTTAGCAACATGCCTTAC
AAGGAGAGAAAAAGCACCGTGCATGCCGATTGGTGGAAGTAAGGTGGTACGATCGTGCCTTATTAGGAAG
GCAACAGACGGGTCTGACATGGATTGGACGAACCACTGAATTGCCGCATTGCAGAGATATTGTATTTAAG
TGCCTAGCTCGATACATAAACGGGTCTCTCTGGTTAGACCAGATCTGAGCCTGGGAGCTCTCTGGCTAAC
TAGGGAACCCACTGCTTAAGCCTCAATAAAGCTTGCCTTGAGTGCTTCAAGTAGTGTGTGCCCGTCTGTT
GTGTGACTCTGGTAACTAGAGATCCCTCAGACCCTTTTAGTCAGTGTGGAAAATCTCTAGCAGTGGCGCC
CGAACAGGGACTTGAAAGCGAAAGGGAAACCAGAGGAGCTCTCTCGACGCAGGACTCGGCTTGCTGAAGC
GCGCACGGCAAGAGGCGAGGGGCGGCGACTGGTGAGTACGCCAAAAATTTTGACTAGCGGAGGCTAGAAG
GAGAGAGATGGGTGCGAGAGCGTCAGTATTAAGCGGGGGAGAATTAGATCGCGATGGGAAAAAATTCGGT
TAAGGCCAGGGGGAAAGAAAAAATATAAATTAAAACATATAGTATGGGCAAGCAGGGAGCTAGAACGATT
CGCAGTTAATCCTGGCCTGTTAGAAACATCAGAAGGCTGTAGACAAATACTGGGACAGCTACAACCATCC
CTTCAGACAGGATCAGAAGAACTTAGATCATTATATAATACAGTAGCAACCCTCTATTGTGTGCATCAAA
GGATAGAGATAAAAGACACCAAGGAAGCTTTAGACAAGATAGAGGAAGAGCAAAACAAAAGTAAGACCAC
CGCACAGCAAGCGGCCGCTGATCTTCAGACCTGGAGGAGGAGATATGAGGGACAATTGGAGAAGTGAATT
ATATAAATATAAAGTAGTAAAAATTGAACCATTAGGAGTAGCACCCACCAAGGCAAAGAGAAGAGTGGTG
CAGAGAGAAAAAAGAGCAGTGGGAATAGGAGCTTTGTTCCTTGGGTTCTTGGGAGCAGCAGGAAGCACTA
TGGGCGCAGCGTCAATGACGCTGACGGTACAGGCCAGACAATTATTGTCTGGTATAGTGCAGCAGCAGAA
CAATTTGCTGAGGGCTATTGAGGCGCAACAGCATCTGTTGCAACTCACAGTCTGGGGCATCAAGCAGCTC
CAGGCAAGAATCCTGGCTGTGGAAAGATACCTAAAGGATCAACAGCTCCTGGGGATTTGGGGTTGCTCTG
GAAAACTCATTTGCACCACTGCTGTGCCTTGGAATGCTAGTTGGAGTAATAAATCTCTGGAACAGATTTG
GAATCACACGACCTGGATGGAGTGGGACAGAGAAATTAACAATTACACAAGCTTAATACACTCCTTAATT
GAAGAATCGCAAAACCAGCAAGAAAAGAATGAACAAGAATTATTGGAATTAGATAAATGGGCAAGTTTGT
GGAATTGGTTTAACATAACAAATTGGCTGTGGTATATAAAATTATTCATAATGATAGTAGGAGGCTTGGT
AGGTTTAAGAATAGTTTTTGCTGTACTTTCTATAGTGAATAGAGTTAGGCAGGGATATTCACCATTATCG
TTTCAGACCCACCTCCCAACCCCGAGGGGACCCAGAGAGGGCCTATTTCCCATGATTCCTTCATATTTGC
ATATACGATACAAGGCTGTTAGAGAGATAATTAGAATTAATTTGACTGTAAACACAAAGATATTAGTACA
AAATACGTGACGTAGAAAGTAATAATTTCTTGGGTAGTTTGCAGTTTTAAAATTATGTTTTAAAATGGAC
TATCATATGCTTACCGTAACTTGAAAGTATTTCGATTTCTTGGCTTTATATATCTTGTGGAAAGGACGAA
ACACCGGGTAAACAGCAGGTACTTGGTTTTAGAGCTAGAAATAGCAAGTTAAAATAAGGCTAGTCCGTTA
TCAACTTGAAAAAGTGGCACCGAGTCGGTGCTTTTTTGAATTCTAGATCTTGAGACAAATGGCAGTATTC
ATCCACAATTTTAAAAGAAAAGGGGGGATTGGGGGGTACAGTGCAGGGGAAAGAATAGTAGACATAATAG
CAACAGACATACAAACTAAAGAATTACAAAAACAAATTACAAAAATTCAAAATTTTCGGGTTTATTACAG
GGACAGCAGAGATCCACTTTGGCGCCGGCTCGAGTGGCTCCGGTGCCCGTCAGTGGGCAGAGCGCACATC
GCCCACAGTCCCCGAGAAGTTGGGGGGAGGGGTCGGCAATTGAACCGGTGCCTAGAGAAGGTGGCGCGGG
GTAAACTGGGAAAGTGATGTCGTGTACTGGCTCCGCCTTTTTCCCGAGGGTGGGGGAGAACCGTATATAA
GTGCAGTAGTCGCCGTGAACGTTCTTTTTCGCAACGGGTTTGCCGCCAGAACACAGGTGTCGTGACGCGG
GATCCGCCACCATGACCGAGTACAAGCCCACGGTGCGCCTCGCCACCCGCGACGACGTCCCCAGGGCCGT
ACGCACCCTCGCCGCCGCGTTCGCCGACTACCCCGCCACGCGCCACACCGTCGATCCGGACCGCCACATC
GAGCGGGTCACCGAGCTGCAAGAACTCTTCCTCACGCGCGTCGGGCTCGACATCGGCAAGGTGTGGGTCG
CGGACGACGGCGCCGCGGTGGCGGTCTGGACCACGCCGGAGAGCGTCGAAGCGGGGGCGGTGTTCGCCGA
GATCGGCCCGCGCATGGCCGAGTTGAGCGGTTCCCGGCTGGCCGCGCAGCAACAGATGGAAGGCCTCCTG
GCGCCGCACCGGCCCAAGGAGCCCGCGTGGTTCCTGGCCACCGTCGGAGTCTCGCCCGACCACCAGGGCA
AGGGTCTGGGCAGCGCCGTCGTGCTCCCCGGAGTGGAGGCGGCCGAGCGCGCCGGGGTGCCCGCCTTCCT
GGAGACCTCCGCGCCCCGCAACCTCCCCTTCTACGAGCGGCTCGGCTTCACCGTCACCGCCGACGTCGAG
GTGCCCGAAGGACCGCGCACCTGGTGCATGACCCGCAAGCCCGGTGCCTGAACGCGTTAAGTCGACAATC
AACCTCTGGATTACAAAATTTGTGAAAGATTGACTGGTATTCTTAACTATGTTGCTCCTTTTACGCTATG
TGGATACGCTGCTTTAATGCCTTTGTATCATGCTATTGCTTCCCGTATGGCTTTCATTTTCTCCTCCTTG
TATAAATCCTGGTTGCTGTCTCTTTATGAGGAGTTGTGGCCCGTTGTCAGGCAACGTGGCGTGGTGTGCA
CTGTGTTTGCTGACGCAACCCCCACTGGTTGGGGCATTGCCACCACCTGTCAGCTCCTTTCCGGGACTTT
CGCTTTCCCCCTCCCTATTGCCACGGCGGAACTCATCGCCGCCTGCCTTGCCCGCTGCTGGACAGGGGCT
CGGCTGTTGGGCACTGACAATTCCGTGGTGTTGTCGGGGAAATCATCGTCCTTTCCTTGGCTGCTCGCCT
GTGTTGCCACCTGGATTCTGCGCGGGACGTCCTTCTGCTACGTCCCTTCGGCCCTCAATCCAGCGGACCT
TCCTTCCCGCGGCCTGCTGCCGGCTCTGCGGCCTCTTCCGCGTCTTCGCCTTCGCCCTCAGACGAGTCGG
ATCTCCCTTTGGGCCGCCTCCCCGCGTCGACTTTAAGACCAATGACTTACAAGGCAGCTGTAGATCTTAG
CCACTTTTTAAAAGAAAAGGGGGGACTGGAAGGGCTAATTCACTCCCAACGAAGACAAGATCTGCTTTTT
GCTTGTACTGGGTCTCTCTGGTTAGACCAGATCTGAGCCTGGGAGCTCTCTGGCTAACTAGGGAACCCAC
TGCTTAAGCCTCAATAAAGCTTGCCTTGAGTGCTTCAAGTAGTGTGTGCCCGTCTGTTGTGTGACTCTGG
TAACTAGAGATCCCTCAGACCCTTTTAGTCAGTGTGGAAAATCTCTAGCAGTACGTATAGTAGTTCATGT
CATCTTATTATTCAGTATTTATAACTTGCAAAGAAATGAATATCAGAGAGTGAGAGGAACTTGTTTATTG
CAGCTTATAATGGTTACAAATAAAGCAATAGCATCACAAATTTCACAAATAAAGCATTTTTTTCACTGCA
TTCTAGTTGTGGTTTGTCCAAACTCATCAATGTATCTTATCATGTCTGGCTCTAGCTATCCCGCCCCTAA
CTCCGCCCATCCCGCCCCTAACTCCGCCCAGTTCCGCCCATTCTCCGCCCCATGGCTGACTAATTTTTTT
TATTTATGCAGAGGCCGAGGCCGCCTCGGCCTCTGAGCTATTCCAGAAGTAGTGAGGAGGCTTTTTTGGA
GGCCTAGGGACGTACCCAATTCGCCCTATAGTGAGTCGTATTACGCGCGCTCACTGGCCGTCGTTTTACA
ACGTCGTGACTGGGAAAACCCTGGCGTTACCCAACTTAATCGCCTTGCAGCACATCCCCCTTTCGCCAGC
TGGCGTAATAGCGAAGAGGCCCGCACCGATCGCCCTTCCCAACAGTTGCGCAGCCTGAATGGCGAATGGG
[124 nt withheld, positions 4621-4744]
C
[91 nt withheld, positions 4746-4836]
A
[49 nt withheld, positions 4838-4886]
CCTTTGACGTTGGAGTCCACGTTCTTT
[37 nt withheld, positions 4914-4950]
ACCCTATCTCGGTCTATTCTTTTGATTTATAAGGGATTTTGCCGATTTCGGCCTATTGGTTAAAAAATGA
GCTGATTTAACAAAAATTTAACGCGAATTTTAACAAAATATTAACGCTTACAATTTAGGTGGCACTTTTC
GGGGAAATGTGCGCGGAACCCCTATTTGTTTATTTTTCTAAATACATTCAAATATGTATCCGCTCATGAG
ACAATAACCCTGATAAATGCTTCAATAATATTGAAAAAGGAAGAGTATGAGTATTCAACATTTCCGTGTC
GCCCTTATTCCCTTTTTTGCGGCATTTTGCCTTCCTGTTTTTGCTCACCCAGAAACGCTGGTGAAAGTAA
AAGATGCTGAAGATCAGTTGGGTGCACGAGTGGGTTACATCGAACTGGATCTCAACAGCGGTAAGATCCT
TGAGAGTTTTCGCCCCGAAGAACGTTTTCCAATGATGAGCACTTTTAAAGTTCTGCTATGTGGCGCGGTA
TTATCCCGTATTGACGCCGGGCAAGAGCAACTCGGTCGCCGCATACACTATTCTCAGAATGACTTGGTTG
AGTACTCACCAGTCACAGAAAAGCATCTTACGGATGGCATGACAGTAAGAGAATTATGCAGTGCTGCCAT
AACCATGAGTGATAACACTGCGGCCAACTTACTTCTGACAACGATCGGAGGACCGAAGGAGCTAACCGCT
TTTTTGCACAACATGGGGGATCATGTAACTCGCCTTGATCGTTGGGAACCGGAGCTGAATGAAGCCATAC
CAAACGACGAGCGTGACACCACGATGCCTGTAGCAATGGCAACAACGTTGCGCAAACTATTAACTGGCGA
ACTACTTACTCTAGCTTCCCGGCAACAATTAATAGACTGGATGGAGGCGGATAAAGTTGCAGGACCACTT
CTGCGCTCGGCCCTTCCGGCTGGCTGGTTTATTGCTGATAAATCTGGAGCCGGTGAGCGTGGGTCTCGCG
GTATCATTGCAGCACTGGGGCCAGATGGTAAGCCCTCCCGTATCGTAGTTATCTACACGACGGGGAGTCA
GGCAACTATGGATGAACGAAATAGACAGATCGCTGAGATAGGTGCCTCACTGATTAAGCATTGGTAACTG
TCAGACCAAGTTTACTCATATATACTTTAGATTGATTTAAAACTTCATTTTTAATTTAAAAGGATCTAGG
TGAAGATCCTTTTTGATAATCTCATGACCAAAATCCCTTAACGTGAGTTTTCGTTCCACTGAGCGTCAGA
CCCCGTAGAAAAGATCAAAGGATCTTCTTGAGATCCTTTTTTTCTGCGCGTAATCTGCTGCTTGCAAACA
AAAAAACCACCGCTACCAGCGGTGGTTTGTTTGCCGGATCAAGAGCTACCAACTCTTTTTCCGAAGGTAA
CTGGCTTCAGCAGAGCGCAGATACCAAATACTGTTCTTCTAGTGTAGCCGTAGTTAGGCCACCACTTCAA
GAACTCTGTAGCACCGCCTACATACCTCGCTCTGCTAATCCTGTTACCAGTGGCTGCTGCCAGTGGCGAT
AAGTCGTGTCTTACCGGGTTGGACTCAAGACGATAGTTACCGGATAAGGCGCAGCGGTCGGGCTGAACGG
GGGGTTCGTGCACACAGCCCAGCTTGGAGCGAACGACCTACACCGAACTGAGATACCTACAGCGTGAGCT
ATGAGAAAGCGCCACGCTTCCCGAAGGGAGAAAGGCGGACAGGTATCCGGTAAGCGGCAGGGTCGGAACA
GGAGAGCGCACGAGGGAGCTTCCAGGGGGAAACGCCTGGTATCTTTATAGTCCTGTCGGGTTTCGCCACC
TCTGACTTGAGCGTCGATTTTTGTGATGCTCGTCAGGGGGGCGGAGCCTATGGAAAAACGCCAGCAACGC
GGCCTTTTTACGGTTCCTGGCCTTTTGCTGGCCTTTTGCTCACATGTTCTTTCCTGCGTTATCCCCTGAT
TCTGTGGATAACCGTATTACCGCCTTTGAGTGAGCTGATACCGCTCGCCGCAGCCGAACGACCGAGCGCA
GCGAGTCAGTGAGCGAGGAAGCGGAAGAGCGCCCAATACGCAAACCGCCTCTCCCCGCGCGTTGGCCGAT
TCATTAATGCAGCTGGCACGACAGGTTTCCCGACTGGAAAGCGGGCAGTGAGCGCAACGCAATTAATGTG
AGTTAGCTCACTCATTAGGCACCCCAGGCTTTACACTTTATGCTTCCGGCTCGTATGTTGTGTGGAATTG
TGAGCGGATAACAATTTCACACAGGAAACAGCTATGACCATGATTACGCCAAGCGCGCAATTAACCCTCA
CTAAAGGGAACAAAAGCTGGAGCTGCAAGC
